>Addgene plasmid #209560 | pEGFP-C1-SHTN1L | addgene full sequence | sequence record 413372 | Addgene NGS Result
TAGTTATTAATAGTAATCAATTACGGGGTCATTAGTTCATAGCCCATATATGGAGTTCCGCGTTACATAA
CTTACGGTAAATGGCCCGCCTGGCTGACCGCCCAACGACCCCCGCCCATTGACGTCAATAATGACGTATG
TTCCCATAGTAACGCCAATAGGGACTTTCCATTGACGTCAATGGGTGGAGTATTTACGGTAAACTGCCCA
CTTGGCAGTACATCAAGTGTATCATATGCCAAGTACGCCCCCTATTGACGTCAATGACGGTAAATGGCCC
GCCTGGCATTATGCCCAGTACATGACCTTATGGGACTTTCCTACTTGGCAGTACATCTACGTATTAGTCA
TCGCTATTACCATGGTGATGCGGTTTTGGCAGTACATCAATGGGCGTGGATAGCGGTTTGACTCACGGGG
ATTTCCAAGTCTCCACCCCATTGACGTCAATGGGAGTTTGTTTTGGCACCAAAATCAACGGGACTTTCCA
AAATGTCGTAACAACTCCGCCCCATTGACGCAAATGGGCGGTAGGCGTGTACGGTGGGAGGTCTATATAA
GCAGAGCTGGTTTAGTGAACCGTCAGATCCGCTAGCGCTACCGGTCGCCACCATGGTGAGCAAGGGCGAG
GAGCTGTTCACCGGGGTGGTGCCCATCCTGGTCGAGCTGGACGGCGACGTAAACGGCCACAAGTTCAGCG
TGTCCGGCGAGGGCGAGGGCGATGCCACCTACGGCAAGCTGACCCTGAAGTTCATCTGCACCACCGGCAA
GCTGCCCGTGCCCTGGCCCACCCTCGTGACCACCCTGACCTACGGCGTGCAGTGCTTCAGCCGCTACCCC
GACCACATGAAGCAGCACGACTTCTTCAAGTCCGCCATGCCCGAAGGCTACGTCCAGGAGCGCACCATCT
TCTTCAAGGACGACGGCAACTACAAGACCCGCGCCGAGGTGAAGTTCGAGGGCGACACCCTGGTGAACCG
CATCGAGCTGAAGGGCATCGACTTCAAGGAGGACGGCAACATCCTGGGGCACAAGCTGGAGTACAACTAC
AACAGCCACAACGTCTATATCATGGCCGACAAGCAGAAGAACGGCATCAAGGTGAACTTCAAGATCCGCC
ACAACATCGAGGACGGCAGCGTGCAGCTCGCCGACCACTACCAGCAGAACACCCCCATCGGCGACGGCCC
CGTGCTGCTGCCCGACAACCACTACCTGAGCACCCAGTCCGCCCTGAGCAAAGACCCCAACGAGAAGCGC
GATCACATGGTCCTGCTGGAGTTCGTGACCGCCGCCGGGATCACTCTCGGCATGGACGAGCTGTACAAGT
CCGGACTCAGATCTCGAGCTAACAGCTCGGACGAGGAGAAGCAGCTGCAGCTCATCACCAGCTTGAAGGA
GCAAGCCATTGGCGAATATGAAGACCTTCGAGCAGAGAACCAGAAAACAAAGGAGAAGTGTGACAAAATT
AGGCAAGAACGAGATGAAGCTGTTAAAAAACTGGAAGAGTTTCAGAAAATTTCACATATGGTTATAGAGG
AGGTGAATTTCATGCAGAACCATCTTGAAATAGAGAAGACATGTCGAGAGAGCGCTGAAGCCTTGGCGAC
AAAGCTAAATAAAGAAAATAAAACACTGAAAAGAATCAGCATGCTATACATGGCCAAACTGGGGCCAGAC
GTAATTACAGAGGAGATAAACATTGATGATGATGACCCAGCCACCGACACAGATGCTGCGGCTGAGACCT
GTGTGTCTGTTCAGTGTCAGAAGCAAATCAAAGAACTTCGAGATCAAATTGTGTCTGTTCAGGAAGAAAA
GAAGGTGTTAGCCATCGAGCTGGAAAACCTCAAGAGCAAACTCGGGGAGGTGATGGAGGAGGTAAATAAA
GTTAAGCAAGAAAAAGCTGTTTTAAATTCAGAAGTCCTTGAGCAGAGGAAAGTCTTAGAAAAATGCAACA
GAGTGTCCATGTTGGCTGTTGAAGAGTATGAGGAACTGCAAGTGAACCTGGAACTGGAGAAGGACCTTCG
CAAGAAAGCAGAGTCTTTTGCACAAGAGATGTTCATTGAACAAAACAAACTGAAGAGACAAAGCCACCTT
CTGCTGCAGAGCTCCCTTCCTGACCAGCAGCTTTTGAAAGCTTTAGACGAAAACGCAAAACTTATCCAGC
AGCTTGAAGAAGAGAGGATCCAGCATCAGAAAAAGGTCAAAGAGCTGGAGGAGCGGCTGGAGAATGAAGC
ACTTCACAAAGAGATCCATAACCTCAGACAACAGCTGGAGCTTCTGGAAGACGACAAGAGGGAGCTAGAG
CAGAAATACCAGAGCTCGGAGGAGAAGGCCCGGAACCTGAAGCATTCAGTGGATGAACTTCAGAAGCGAG
TGAACCAGTCTGAGAATTCGGTACCTCCCCCGCCTCCTCCTCCTCCACCTCTCCCCCCTCCACCTCCCAA
TCCAATCCGGTCCCTCATGTCTATGATCCGGAAGCGATCTCACCCCAGTGGCAATAGTGCTAAGAAAGAA
AAGACAACTCAGCCAGAGACAGCTGAGGAAGTCACAGACCTGAAGAGGCAAGCAGTGGAAGAGATGATGG
ACAGAATTAAGAAGGGAGTTCATCTTAGACCGGTTAACCAGACAGCCAGACCCAAGGCAAAGCCAGACTC
TCTCAAGGGCTCAGAAAGTGCGGTGGATGAGCTGAAGGGAATCCTGGGGACACTTAACAAATCCACTAGT
TCGAGAAGCTTAAAATCCCTTGGCCCTGAGAACAGTGAAACTGAGTTAGAGAGGATTTTACGTCGCAGAA
AGCTGACGGCAGAAGCAGATAGCAGTAGTCCTACCGGGATATTAGCCACCTCAGAGTCCAAGTCCATGCC
AGTGTTGGGTTCTGTATCCAGTGTAACAAAATCAGCCTTGAACAAGAAAACTCTGGAGGCAGAATTCAAC
AACCCGTGTCCCCTAACACCTGAGCCAGGTGAAGGGCCCCGTAAATTGGAAGGATGCACGAATCCCAAGG
TTACCTTTCAGCCTCCCAGTAAAGGTGGATACAGGAGAAAATGTGTGGGCAGTGAAAACCAAGCTGAGCC
AGTTGTAGTATTAGATCCTGTTTCCACACACGAACCCCAAACCAAAGACCAGGCTGCTGAAAAAGACCCA
ACTCAATTCGAGGAGGAGGGAGGTGAAACCCAACCAGAATACAAAGAAGACAGCGGTGGGAAAACAGGAG
AGACGGACAGTTCCAACTGCTGACCCGGGATCCACCGGATCTAGATAACTGATCATAATCAGCCATACCA
CATTTGTAGAGGTTTTACTTGCTTTAAAAAACCTCCCACACCTCCCCCTGAACCTGAAACATAAAATGAA
TGCAATTGTTGTTGTTAACTTGTTTATTGCAGCTTATAATGGTTACAAATAAAGCAATAGCATCACAAAT
TTCACAAATAAAGCATTTTTTTCACTGCATTCTAGTTGTGGTTTGTCCAAACTCATCAATGTATCTTAAC
GCGTAAATTGTAAGCGTTAATATTTTGTTAAAATTCGCGTTAAATTTTTGTTAAATCAGCTCATTTTTTA
ACCAATAGGCCGAAATCGGCAAAATCCCTTATAAATCAAAAGAATAGACCGAGATAGGGT
[37 nt withheld, positions 3631-3667]
AAAGAACGTGGACTCCAACGTCAAAGG
[49 nt withheld, positions 3695-3743]
T
[91 nt withheld, positions 3745-3835]
G
[124 nt withheld, positions 3837-3960]
CAGGTGGCACTTTTCGGGGAAATGTGCGCGGAACCCCTATTTGTTTATTTTTCTAAATACATTCAAATAT
GTATCCGCTCATGAGACAATAACCCTGATAAATGCTTCAATAATATTGAAAAAGGAAGAGTCCTGAGGCG
GAAAGAACCAGCTGTGGAATGTGTGTCAGTTAGGGTGTGGAAAGTCCCCAGGCTCCCCAGCAGGCAGAAG
TATGCAAAGCATGCATCTCAATTAGTCAGCAACCAGGTGTGGAAAGTCCCCAGGCTCCCCAGCAGGCAGA
AGTATGCAAAGCATGCATCTCAATTAGTCAGCAACCATAGTCCCGCCCCTAACTCCGCCCATCCCGCCCC
TAACTCCGCCCAGTTCCGCCCATTCTCCGCCCCATGGCTGACTAATTTTTTTTATTTATGCAGAGGCCGA
GGCCGCCTCGGCCTCTGAGCTATTCCAGAAGTAGTGAGGAGGCTTTTTTGGAGGCCTAGGCTTTTGCAAA
GATCGATCAAGAGACAGGATGAGGATCGTTTCGCATGATTGAACAAGATGGATTGCACGCAGGTTCTCCG
GCCGCTTGGGTGGAGAGGCTATTCGGCTATGACTGGGCACAACAGACAATCGGCTGCTCTGATGCCGCCG
TGTTCCGGCTGTCAGCGCAGGGGCGCCCGGTTCTTTTTGTCAAGACCGACCTGTCCGGTGCCCTGAATGA
ACTGCAAGACGAGGCAGCGCGGCTATCGTGGCTGGCCACGACGGGCGTTCCTTGCGCAGCTGTGCTCGAC
GTTGTCACTGAAGCGGGAAGGGACTGGCTGCTATTGGGCGAAGTGCCGGGGCAGGATCTCCTGTCATCTC
ACCTTGCTCCTGCCGAGAAAGTATCCATCATGGCTGATGCAATGCGGCGGCTGCATACGCTTGATCCGGC
TACCTGCCCATTCGACCACCAAGCGAAACATCGCATCGAGCGAGCACGTACTCGGATGGAAGCCGGTCTT
GTCGATCAGGATGATCTGGACGAAGAGCATCAGGGGCTCGCGCCAGCCGAACTGTTCGCCAGGCTCAAGG
CGAGCATGCCCGACGGCGAGGATCTCGTCGTGACCCATGGCGATGCCTGCTTGCCGAATATCATGGTGGA
AAATGGCCGCTTTTCTGGATTCATCGACTGTGGCCGGCTGGGTGTGGCGGACCGCTATCAGGACATAGCG
TTGGCTACCCGTGATATTGCTGAAGAGCTTGGCGGCGAATGGGCTGACCGCTTCCTCGTGCTTTACGGTA
TCGCCGCTCCCGATTCGCAGCGCATCGCCTTCTATCGCCTTCTTGACGAGTTCTTCTGAGCGGGACTCTG
GGGTTCGAAATGACCGACCAAGCGACGCCCAACCTGCCATCACGAGATTTCGATTCCACCGCCGCCTTCT
ATGAAAGGTTGGGCTTCGGAATCGTTTTCCGGGACGCCGGCTGGATGATCCTCCAGCGCGGGGATCTCAT
GCTGGAGTTCTTCGCCCACCCTAGGGGGAGGCTAACTGAAACACGGAAGGAGACAATACCGGAAGGAACC
CGCGCTATGACGGCAATAAAAAGACAGAATAAAACGCACGGTGTTGGGTCGTTTGTTCATAAACGCGGGG
TTCGGTCCCAGGGCTGGCACTCTGTCGATACCCCACCGAGACCCCATTGGGGCCAATACGCCCGCGTTTC
TTCCTTTTCCCCACCCCACCCCCCAAGTTCGGGTGAAGGCCCAGGGCTCGCAGCCAACGTCGGGGCGGCA
GGCCCTGCCATAGCCTCAGGTTACTCATATATACTTTAGATTGATTTAAAACTTCATTTTTAATTTAAAA
GGATCTAGGTGAAGATCCTTTTTGATAATCTCATGACCAAAATCCCTTAACGTGAGTTTTCGTTCCACTG
AGCGTCAGACCCCGTAGAAAAGATCAAAGGATCTTCTTGAGATCCTTTTTTTCTGCGCGTAATCTGCTGC
TTGCAAACAAAAAAACCACCGCTACCAGCGGTGGTTTGTTTGCCGGATCAAGAGCTACCAACTCTTTTTC
CGAAGGTAACTGGCTTCAGCAGAGCGCAGATACCAAATACTGTTCTTCTAGTGTAGCCGTAGTTAGGCCA
CCACTTCAAGAACTCTGTAGCACCGCCTACATACCTCGCTCTGCTAATCCTGTTACCAGTGGCTGCTGCC
AGTGGCGATAAGTCGTGTCTTACCGGGTTGGACTCAAGACGATAGTTACCGGATAAGGCGCAGCGGTCGG
GCTGAACGGGGGGTTCGTGCACACAGCCCAGCTTGGAGCGAACGACCTACACCGAACTGAGATACCTACA
GCGTGAGCTATGAGAAAGCGCCACGCTTCCCGAAGGGAGAAAGGCGGACAGGTATCCGGTAAGCGGCAGG
GTCGGAACAGGAGAGCGCACGAGGGAGCTTCCAGGGGGAAACGCCTGGTATCTTTATAGTCCTGTCGGGT
TTCGCCACCTCTGACTTGAGCGTCGATTTTTGTGATGCTCGTCAGGGGGGCGGAGCCTATGGAAAAACGC
CAGCAACGCGGCCTTTTTACGGTTCCTGGCCTTTTGCTGGCCTTTTGCTCACATGTTCTTTCCTGCGTTA
TCCCCTGATTCTGTGGATAACCGTATTACCGCCATGCAT
Features (pLannotate 1.2.2; 15 found; start..end, strand, type, name):
     61..364     +  enhancer       CMV enhancer: human cytomegalovirus immediate early enhancer
    365..568     +  promoter       CMV promoter: human cytomegalovirus (CMV) immediate early promoter
    613..1329    +  CDS            EGFP: EGFP is a basic (constitutively fluorescent) green fluorescent protein published in 1996, derived from Aequorea victoria. It is reported to be a rapidly-maturing weak dimer with moderate acid sensitivity.
   1330..1350    +  misc_feature   MCS (fragment): multiple cloning site
   1351..3240    +  CDS            Shtn1: SHOT1_MOUSE - Also known as Kiaa1598. Experimental evidence at protein level: Swiss-Prot protein existence level 1. Involved in the generation of internal asymmetric signals required for neuronal polarization and neurite outgrowth (PubMed:23864681). Mediates netrin-1-induced F-actin-substrate coupling or 'clutch engagement' within the axon growth cone through activation of CDC42, RAC1 and PAK1-dependent signaling pathway, thereby converting the F-actin retrograde flow into traction forces, concomitantly with filopodium extension and axon outgrowth. Plays a role in cytoskeletal organization by
   3270..3354    +  CDS            large T antigen (fragment): large T antigen from SV40 (simian virus 40)
   3377..3498    +  polyA_signal   SV40 poly(A) signal: SV40 polyadenylation signal
   3532..3960    -  rep_origin     f1 ori (sequence partly withheld): f1 bacteriophage origin of replication; arrow indicates direction of (+) strand synthesis
   3987..4091    +  promoter       AmpR promoter: bla
   4093..4450    +  promoter       SV40 promoter: SV40 enhancer and early promoter
   4485..5279    +  CDS            NeoR/KanR: aminoglycoside phosphotransferase from Tn5; aph(3')-II (or nptII); confers resistance to neomycin, kanamycin, and G418 (Geneticin®)
   5300..5452    +  CDS            ble (fragment): BLE_KLEPN - Experimental evidence at protein level: Swiss-Prot protein existence level 1. Binding protein with a strong affinity to the bleomycin family of antibiotics. Binds to CL990; an antimitotic-antibiotic compound. From Klebsiella pneumoniae.
   5511..5558    +  polyA_signal   HSV TK poly(A) signal: herpes simplex virus thymidine kinase polyadenylation signal (Cole and Stacy, 1985)
   5649..5665    -  polyA_signal   bGH poly(A) signal (fragment): bovine growth hormone polyadenylation signal
   5887..6475    +  rep_origin     ori: high-copy-number ColE1/pMB1/pBR322/pUC origin of replication
