[The description below was written by a language model from this plasmid's Addgene catalogue record and pLannotate feature annotations shown in this document.]
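Description:
pEGFP-C1-SHTN1L is a mammalian expression plasmid of about 6.6 kb, built on the pEGFP-C1 backbone, that produces the long isoform of mouse Shtn1 (Shootin1, also known as Kiaa1598) as a fusion to the C-terminus of EGFP. The human cytomegalovirus immediate-early enhancer and promoter drive constitutive transcription of the EGFP coding sequence. This runs through a short remnant of the multiple cloning site directly into the Shtn1 open reading frame, which was inserted by restriction cloning between XhoI and TspMI sites that both remain intact. An SV40 polyadenylation signal terminates the transcript. The small large T antigen fragment annotated just upstream of it is most likely part of that SV40-derived region rather than an expressed element.

The plasmid replicates in E. coli at high copy from a ColE1/pUC-type origin and also carries an f1 phage origin for single-stranded DNA production. A single Tn5 aminoglycoside phosphotransferase gene (NeoR/KanR) provides selection in both hosts. The bacterial bla promoter expresses it for kanamycin resistance, while the adjacent SV40 enhancer/early promoter and a downstream HSV TK polyadenylation signal allow G418 selection of stably transfected mammalian cells. The short ble and bGH poly(A) fragments in the annotation are likely partial matches to backbone sequence with no functional role.

Shootin1 is involved in neuronal polarization, growth cone clutch engagement and axon outgrowth. The associated work concerns neuron-specific alternative splicing during axonogenesis. The construct is therefore suited to expressing and visualising the long isoform in transfected cells, for example to follow its localisation or compare its activity with other Shtn1 splice variants.
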