Addgene plasmid #209560: pEGFP-C1-SHTN1L
Purpose: Mammalian expression of Shtn1 long isoform
Depositing lab: Sika Zheng. Depositing organization: University of California, Riverside. Publication: Axonogenesis Is Coordinated by Neuron-Specific Alternative Splicing Programming and Splicing Regulator PTBP2. Zhang M, Ergin V, Lin L, Stork C, Chen L, Zheng S. Neuron. 2019 Feb 20;101(4):690-706.e10. doi: 10.1016/j.neuron.2019.01.022. Epub 2019 Feb 4. PubMed 30733148.
Backbone
  Vector backbone: pEGFP-C1
  Vector type: Mammalian Expression
Growth in bacteria
  Bacterial resistance: Kanamycin, 50 μg/mL
  Growth temperature: 37°C
  Growth strain: DH5alpha
  Copy number: High Copy
Gene/Insert
  Gene/Insert name: Shtn1 long isoform (alt name: Shootin1; mKIAA1598; 4930506M07Rik)
  Species: M. musculus (mouse)
  Entrez Gene: 4930506M07Rik (a.k.a. KIAA1598, Kiaa1598, Shootin1, mKIAA1598)
  Cloning method: Restriction Enzyme; 5′ cloning site XhoI (not destroyed); 3′ cloning site TspMI (not destroyed)
Terms and licenses: Academic/Nonprofit Terms; Industry Terms: Not Available to Industry
How to cite: pEGFP-C1-SHTN1L was a gift from Sika Zheng (Addgene plasmid # 209560 ; http://n2t.net/addgene:209560 ; RRID:Addgene_209560)
